Addgene plasmid #116294: pHAGE-EGFR-R252C
Purpose: Lentiviral expression of EGFR R252C
Depositing lab: Gordon Mills & Kenneth Scott. Depositing organization: Baylor College of Medicine. Publication: Systematic Functional Annotation of Somatic Mutations in Cancer. Ng PK, Li J, Jeong KJ, Shao S, Chen H, Tsang YH, Sengupta S, Wang Z, Bhavana VH, Tran R, Soewito S, Minussi DC, Moreno D, Kong K, Dogruluk T, Lu H, Gao J, Tokheim C, Zhou DC, Johnson AM, Zeng J, Ip CKM, Ju Z, Wester M, Yu S, Li Y, Vellano CP, Schultz N, Karchin R, Ding L, Lu Y, Cheung LWT, Chen K, Shaw KR, Meric-Bernstam F, Scott KL, Yi S, Sahni N, Liang H, Mills GB. Cancer Cell. 2018 Mar 12;33(3):450-462.e10. doi: 10.1016/j.ccell.2018.01.021. PubMed 29533785.
Backbone
  Vector backbone: pHAGE
  Vector type: Lentiviral
Growth in bacteria
  Bacterial resistance: Ampicillin, 100 μg/mL
  Growth temperature: 37°C
  Growth strain: Stbl3
  Copy number: High Copy
Gene/Insert
  Gene/Insert name: EGFR
  Species: H. sapiens (human)
  Mutation: R252C
  Entrez Gene: EGFR (a.k.a. ERBB, ERBB1, ERRP, HER1, NISBD2, NNCIS, PIG61, mENA)
  Cloning method: Gateway Cloning
Terms and licenses: Academic/Nonprofit Terms; Industry Terms: Not Available to Industry
How to cite: pHAGE-EGFR-R252C was a gift from Gordon Mills & Kenneth Scott (Addgene plasmid # 116294 ; http://n2t.net/addgene:116294 ; RRID:Addgene_116294)
