[The description below was written by a language model from this plasmid's Addgene catalogue record and pLannotate feature annotations shown in this document.]
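Description:
pHAGE-EGFR-R252C is an HIV-1-based lentiviral expression plasmid built on the pHAGE backbone and carrying human EGFR with the R252C substitution, intended for stable delivery of this mutant receptor into mammalian cells. It is maintained in E. coli through a high-copy ColE1/pUC-type origin and selected with ampicillin via the β-lactamase gene; the record lists a recombination-deficient strain as the propagation host, as is usual for plasmids with repeated LTR sequences. The annotated viral elements include a truncated 5' LTR, the Ψ packaging signal with an adjoining gag fragment, the Rev response element for Rev-dependent nuclear export of the genomic RNA, the cPPT/CTS, and a ΔU3 self-inactivating 3' LTR. Short nef, Rev, lacI, SV40 and lac promoter fragments are also annotated and appear to be backbone remnants.

Within the proviral region, the constitutive human EF-1α promoter drives the EGFR open reading frame, which is flanked by attB1 and attB2 sites consistent with its recorded insertion by Gateway cloning. A V5 epitope tag is annotated just downstream of attB2; whether it is actually fused in frame to the receptor depends on the presence of a stop codon in the insert, which the record does not state. An EMCV IRES follows, allowing EGFP to be translated from the same transcript so that transduced cells can be identified or sorted by fluorescence, and a WPRE enhances transcript expression. No mammalian drug-selection marker is annotated. The associated publication concerns systematic functional annotation of somatic cancer mutations, so the construct is suited to comparing this EGFR variant's activity with wild type or other variants in cell-based assays.
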