Features (pLannotate 1.2.2; 27 found; start..end, strand, type, name):
     79..196     +  misc_feature   cPPT/CTS: central polypurine tract and central termination sequence of HIV-1
    244..1422    +  promoter       EF-1α promoter: strong constitutive promoter for human elongation factor EF-1α
   1443..1463    +  protein_bind   attB1: mutant version of attB; core recombination site for the Gateway® BP reaction BP Clonase™
   1469..5099    +  CDS            EGFR (fragment) (sequence partly withheld): precursor of human epidermal growth factor receptor
   5103..5127    -  protein_bind   attB2: mutant version of attB; recombination site for the Gateway® BP reaction BP Clonase™
   5180..5221    +  CDS            V5 tag: epitope tag from simian virus 5
   5347..5809    +  misc_feature   IRES: internal ribosome entry site (IRES) of the encephalomyocarditis virus (EMCV)
   5823..6542    +  CDS            EGFP: the original enhanced GFP (Yang et al., 1996) mammalian codon-optimized
   6556..7144    +  misc_feature   WPRE: woodchuck hepatitis virus posttranscriptional regulatory element
   7152..7217    +  CDS            nef (fragment): NEF_HV1Z2 - Experimental evidence at protein level: Swiss-Prot protein existence level 1. Extracellular Nef protein targets CD4(+) T-lymphocytes for apoptosis by interacting with CXCR4 surface receptors. From Human immunodeficiency virus type 1 group M subtype D (isolate Z2/CDC-Z34) (HIV-1).
   7219..7452    +  LTR            3' LTR (ΔU3): self-inactivating 3' long terminal repeat (LTR) from HIV-1
   7657..7761    +  promoter       AmpR promoter: bla
   7762..8622    +  CDS            AmpR: β-lactamase; bla; confers resistance to ampicillin, carbenicillin, and related antibiotics
   8793..9381    +  rep_origin     ori: high-copy-number ColE1/pMB1/pBR322/pUC origin of replication
   9564..9618    +  CDS            lacI (fragment): lac repressor; lacI; The lac repressor binds to the lac operator to inhibit transcription in E. coli. This inhibition can be relieved by adding lactose or isopropyl-β-D-thiogalactopyranoside (IPTG).
   9624..9717    +  rep_origin     SV40 ori (fragment): SV40 origin of replication
   9742..9779    +  CDS            lacI (fragment): lac repressor; lacI; The lac repressor binds to the lac operator to inhibit transcription in E. coli. This inhibition can be relieved by adding lactose or isopropyl-β-D-thiogalactopyranoside (IPTG).
   9792..9813    +  protein_bind   CAP binding site: CAP binding activates transcription in the presence of cAMP. E. coli catabolite activator protein
   9828..9858    +  promoter       lac promoter: promoter for the E. coli lac operon
   9862..9884    +  protein_bind   lac operator (fragment): The lac repressor binds to the lac operator to inhibit transcription in E. coli. This inhibition can be relieved by adding lactose or isopropyl-β-D-thiogalactopyranoside (IPTG). lac repressor encoded by lacI
   9916..9999    +  polyA_signal   SV40 poly(A) signal (fragment): SV40 polyadenylation signal
  10166..10495   +  CDS            nef (fragment): NEF_HV1BR - Experimental evidence at protein level: Swiss-Prot protein existence level 1. Extracellular Nef protein targets CD4(+) T-lymphocytes for apoptosis by interacting with CXCR4 surface receptors (PubMed:14990729). From Human immunodeficiency virus type 1 group M subtype B (isolate BRU/LAI) (HIV-1).
  10543..10800   +  LTR            5' LTR (truncated): truncated 5' long terminal repeat (LTR) from HIV-1
  10847..10972   +  misc_feature   HIV-1 Ψ: packaging signal of human immunodeficiency virus type 1
  10956..11294   +  CDS            HIV-1 gag (fragment): gag protein from human immunodeficiency virus 1; gag
  11469..11702   +  misc_feature   RRE: The Rev response element (RRE) of HIV-1 allows for Rev-dependent mRNA export from the nucleus to the cytoplasm.
  12079..34      +  CDS            Rev (fragment) (across the origin): human immunodeficiency virus 1 (HIV-1) Rev protein; rev; enhances nuclear export of unspliced and incompletely spliced viral mRNAs
>Addgene plasmid #116294 | pHAGE-EGFR-R252C | addgene full sequence | sequence record 237691 | Addgene NGS Result
ACAGAGACAGATCCATTCGATTAGTGAACGGATCTCGACGGTATCGCCGAATTCACAAATGGCAGTATTC
ATCCACAATTTTAAAAGAAAAGGGGGGATTGGGGGGTACAGTGCAGGGGAAAGAATAGTAGACATAATAG
CAACAGACATACAAACTAAAGAATTACAAAAACAAATTACAAAAATTCAAAATTTTCGGGTTTATTACAG
GGACAGCAGAGATCCAGTTTGGACTAGTCGTGAGGCTCCGGTGCCCGTCAGTGGGCAGAGCGCACATCGC
CCACAGTCCCCGAGAAGTTGGGGGGAGGGGTCGGCAATTGAACCGGTGCCTAGAGAAGGTGGCGCGGGGT
AAACTGGGAAAGTGATGTCGTGTACTGGCTCCGCCTTTTTCCCGAGGGTGGGGGAGAACCGTATATAAGT
GCAGTAGTCGCCGTGAACGTTCTTTTTCGCAACGGGTTTGCCGCCAGAACACAGGTAAGTGCCGTGTGTG
GTTCCCGCGGGCCTGGCCTCTTTACGGGTTATGGCCCTTGCGTGCCTTGAATTACTTCCACCTGGCTGCA
GTACGTGATTCTTGATCCCGAGCTTCGGGTTGGAAGTGGGTGGGAGAGTTCGAGGCCTTGCGCTTAAGGA
GCCCCTTCGCCTCGTGCTTGAGTTGAGGCCTGGCCTGGGCGCTGGGGCCGCCGCGTGCGAATCTGGTGGC
ACCTTCGCGCCTGTCTCGCTGCTTTCGATAAGTCTCTAGCCATTTAAAATTTTTGATGACCTGCTGCGAC
GCTTTTTTTCTGGCAAGATAGTCTTGTAAATGCGGGCCAAGATCTGCACACTGGTATTTCGGTTTTTGGG
GCCGCGGGCGGCGACGGGGCCCGTGCGTCCCAGCGCACATGTTCGGCGAGGCGGGGCCTGCGAGCGCGGC
CACCGAGAATCGGACGGGGGTAGTCTCAAGCTGGCCGGCCTGCTCTGGTGCCTGGCCTCGCGCCGCCGTG
TATCGCCCCGCCCTGGGCGGCAAGGCTGGCCCGGTCGGCACCAGTTGCGTGAGCGGAAAGATGGCCGCTT
CCCGGCCCTGCTGCAGGGAGCTCAAAATGGAGGACGCGGCGCTCGGGAGAGCGGGCGGGTGAGTCACCCA
CACAAAGGAAAAGGGCCTTTCCGTCCTCAGCCGTCGCTTCATGTGACTCCACGGAGTACCGGGCGCCGTC
CAGGCACCTCGATTAGTTCTCGAGCTTTTGGAGTACGTCGTCTTTAGGTTGGGGGGAGGGGTTTTATGCG
ATGGAGTTTCCCCACACTGAGTGGGTGGAGACTGAAGTTAGGCCAGCTTGGCACTTGATGTAATTCTCCT
TGGAATTTGCCCTTTTTGAGTTTGGATCTTGGTTCATTCTCAAGCCTCAGACAGTGGTTCAAAGTTTTTT
TCTTCCATTTCAGGTGTCGTGAAGCGGCCCTGCAGATATCAACAAGTTTGTACAAAAAAGCAGGCACCAT
GCGACCCTCCGGGACGGCCGGGGCAGCGCTCCTGGCGCTGCTGGCTGCGCTCTGCCCGGCGAGTCGGGCT
CTGGAGGAAAAGAAAGTTTGCCAAGGCACGAGTAACAAGCTCACGCAGTTGGGCACTTTTGAAGATCATT
TTCTCAGCCTCCAGAGGATGTTCAATAACTGTGAGGTGGTCCTTGGGAATTTGGAAATTACCTATGTGCA
GAGGAATTATGATCTTTCCTTCTTAAAGACCATCCAGGAGGTGGCTGGTTATGTCCTCATTGCCCTCAAC
ACAGTGGAGCGAATTCCTTTGGAAAACCTGCAGATCATCAGAGGAAATATGTACTACGAAAATTCCTATG
CCTTAGCAGTCTTATCTAACTATGATGCAAATAAAACCGGACTGAAGGAGCTGCCCATGAGAAATTTACA
GGAAATCCTGCATGGCGCCGTGCGGTTCAGCAACAACCCTGCCCTGTGCAACGTGGAGAGCATCCAGTGG
CGGGACATAGTCAGCAGTGACTTTCTCAGCAACATGTCGATGGACTTCCAGAACCACCTGGGCAGCTGCC
AAAAGTGTGATCCAAGCTGTCCCAATGGGAGCTGCTGGGGTGCAGGAGAGGAGAACTGCCAGAAACTGAC
CAAAATCATCTGTGCCCAGCAGTGCTCCGGGCGCTGCCGTGGCAAGTCCCCCAGTGACTGCTGCCACAAC
CAGTGTGCTGCAGGCTGCACAGGCCCCCGGGAGAGCGACTGCCTGGTCTGCTGCAAATTCCGAGACGAAG
CCACGTGCAAGGACACCTGCCCCCCACTCATGCTCTACAACCCCACCACGTACCAGATGGATGTGAACCC
CGAGGGCAAATACAGCTTTGGTGCCACCTGCGTGAAGAAGTGTCCCCGTAATTATGTGGTGACAGATCAC
GGCTCGTGCGTCCGAGCCTGTGGGGCCGACAGCTATGAGATGGAGGAAGACGGCGTCCGCAAGTGTAAGA
AGTGCGAAGGGCCTTGCCGCAAAGTGTGTAACGGAATAGGTATTGGTGAATTTAAAGACTCACTCTCCAT
AAATGCTACGAATATTAAACACTTCAAAAACTGCACCTCCATCAGTGGCGATCTCCACATCCTGCCGGTG
GCATTTAGGGGTGACTCCTTCACACATACTCCTCCTCTGGATCCACAGGAACTGGATATTCTGAAAACCG
TAAAGGAAATCACAGGGTTTTTGCTGATTCAGGCTTGGCCTGAAAACAGGACGGACCTCCATGCCTTTGA
GAACCTAGAAATCATACGCGGCAGGACCAAGCAACATGGTCAGTTTTCTCTTGCAGTCGTCAGCCTGAAC
ATAACATCCTTGGGATTACGCTCCCTCAAGGAGATAAGTGATGGAGATGTGATAATTTCAGGAAACAAAA
ATTTGTGCTATGCAAATACAATAAACTGGAAAAAACTGTTTGGGACCTCCGGTCAGAAAACCAAAATTAT
AAGCAACAGAGGTGAAAACAGCTGCAAGGCCACAGGCCAGGTCTGCCATGCCTTGTGCTCCCCCGAGGGC
TGCTGGGGCCCGGAGCCCAGGGACTGCGTCTCTTGCCGGAATGTCAGCCGAGGCAGGGAATGCGTGGACA
AGTGCAACCTTCTGGAGGGTGAGCCAAGGGAGTTTGTGGAGAACTCTGAGTGCATACAGTGCCACCCAGA
GTGCCTGCCTCAGGCCATGAACATCACCTGCACAGGACGGGGACCAGACAACTGTATCCAGTGTGCCCAC
TACATTGACGGCCCCCACTGCGTCAAGACCTGCCCGGCAGGAGTCATGGGAGAAAACAACACCCTGGTCT
GGAAGTACGCAGACGCCGGCCATGTGTGCCACCTGTGCCATCCAAACTGCACCTACGGATGCACTGGGCC
AGGTCTTGAAGGCTGTCCAACGAATGGGCCTAAGATCCCGTCCATCGCCACTGGGATGGTGGGGGCCCTC
CTCTTGCTGCTGGTGGTGGCCCTGGGGATCGGCCTCTTCATGCGAAGGCGCCACATCGTTCGGAAGCGCA
CGCTGCGGAGGCTGCTGCAGGAGAGGGAGCTTGTGGAGCCTCTTACACCCAGT
[981 nt withheld, positions 3554-4534]
TTCTTCAGCAGCCCCTCCACGTCACGGACTCCCCTCCTGAGCTCTCTGAGTGCAACCAGCAACAATTCCA
CCGTGGCTTGCATTGATAGAAATGGGCTGCAAAGCTGTCCCATCAAGGAAGACAGCTTCTTGCAGCGATA
CAGCTCAGACCCCACAGGCGCCTTGACTGAGGACAGCATAGACGACACCTTCCTCCCAGTGCCTGAATAC
ATAAACCAGTCCGTTCCCAAAAGGCCCGCTGGCTCTGTGCAGAATCCTGTCTATCACAATCAGCCTCTGA
ACCCCGCGCCCAGCAGAGACCCACACTACCAGGACCCCCACAGCACTGCAGTGGGCAACCCCGAGTATCT
CAACACTGTCCAGCCCACCTGTGTCAACAGCACATTCGACAGCCCTGCCCACTGGGCCCAGAAAGGCAGC
CACCAAATTAGCCTGGACAACCCTGACTACCAGCAGGACTTCTTTCCCAAGGAAGCCAAGCCAAATGGCA
TCTTTAAGGGCTCCACAGCTGAAAATGCAGAATACCTAAGGGTCGCGCCACAAAGCAGTGAATTTATTGG
AGCATAGAACCCAGCTTTCTTGTACAAAGTGGTTGATATCCAGCACAGTGGCGGCCGCTCGAGTCTAGAG
GGCCCGCGGTTCGAAGGTAAGCCTATCCCTAACCCTCTCCTCGGTCTCGATTCTACGCGTACCGGTTAGT
AATGAGATCCCTCCCCCCCCCCTAACGTTACTGGCCGAAGCCGCTTGGAATAAGGCCGGTGTGCGTTTGT
CTATATGTTATTTTCCACCATATTGCCGTCTTTTGGCAATGTGAGGGCCCGGAAACCTGGCCCTGTCTTC
TTGACGAGCATTCCTAGGGGTCTTTCCCCTCTCGCCAAAGGAATGCAAGGTCTGTTGAATGTCGTGAAGG
AAGCAGTTCCTCTGGAAGCTTCTTGAAGACAAACAACGTCTGTAGCGACCCTTTGCAGGCAGCGGAACCC
CCCACCTGGCGACAGGTGCCTCTGCGGCCAAAAGCCACGTGTATAAGATACACCTGCAAAGGCGGCACAA
CCCCAGTGCCACGTTGTGAGTTGGATAGTTGTGGAAAGAGTCAAATGGCTCTCCTCAAGCGTATTCAACA
AGGGGCTGAAGGATGCCCAGAAGGTACCCCATTGTATGGGATCTGATCTGGGGCCTCGGTGCACATGCTT
TACATGTGTTTAGTCGAGGTTAAAAAAACGTCTAGGCCCCCCGAACCACGGGGACGTGGTTTTCCTTTGA
AAAACACGATGATAATATGGCCACACATATGGTGAGCAAGGGCGAGGAGCTGTTCACCGGGGTGGTGCCC
ATCCTGGTCGAGCTGGACGGCGACGTAAACGGCCACAAGTTCAGCGTGTCCGGCGAGGGCGAGGGCGATG
CCACCTACGGCAAGCTGACCCTGAAGTTCATCTGCACCACCGGCAAGCTGCCCGTGCCCTGGCCCACCCT
CGTGACCACCCTGACCTACGGCGTGCAGTGCTTCAGCCGCTACCCCGACCACATGAAGCAGCACGACTTC
TTCAAGTCCGCCATGCCCGAAGGCTACGTCCAGGAGCGCACCATCTTCTTCAAGGACGACGGCAACTACA
AGACCCGCGCCGAGGTGAAGTTCGAGGGCGACACCCTGGTGAACCGCATCGAGCTGAAGGGCATCGACTT
CAAGGAGGACGGCAACATCCTGGGGCACAAGCTGGAGTACAACTACAACAGCCACAACGTCTATATCATG
GCCGACAAGCAGAAGAACGGCATCAAGGTGAACTTCAAGATCCGCCACAACATCGAGGACGGCAGCGTGC
AGCTCGCCGACCACTACCAGCAGAACACCCCCATCGGCGACGGCCCCGTGCTGCTGCCCGACAACCACTA
CCTGAGCACCCAGTCCGCCCTGAGCAAAGACCCCAACGAGAAGCGCGATCACATGGTCCTGCTGGAGTTC
GTGACCGCCGCCGGGATCACTCTCGGCATGGACGAGCTGTACAAGTAAATCGATAGATCCTAATCAACCT
CTGGATTACAAAATTTGTGAAAGATTGACTGGTATTCTTAACTATGTTGCTCCTTTTACGCTATGTGGAT
ACGCTGCTTTAATGCCTTTGTATCATGCTATTGCTTCCCGTATGGCTTTCATTTTCTCCTCCTTGTATAA
ATCCTGGTTGCTGTCTCTTTATGAGGAGTTGTGGCCCGTTGTCAGGCAACGTGGCGTGGTGTGCACTGTG
TTTGCTGACGCAACCCCCACTGGTTGGGGCATTGCCACCACCTGTCAGCTCCTTTCCGGGACTTTCGCTT
TCCCCCTCCCTATTGCCACGGCGGAACTCATCGCCGCCTGCCTTGCCCGCTGCTGGACAGGGGCTCGGCT
GTTGGGCACTGACAATTCCGTGGTGTTGTCGGGGAAATCATCGTCCTTTCCTTGGCTGCTCGCCTGTGTT
GCCACCTGGATTCTGCGCGGGACGTCCTTCTGCTACGTCCCTTCGGCCCTCAATCCAGCGGACCTTCCTT
CCCGCGGCCTGCTGCCGGCTCTGCGGCCTCTTCCGCGTCTTCGCCTTCGCCCTCAGACGAGTCGGATCTC
CCTTTGGGCCGCCTCCCCGCCTGAGATCCTTTAAGACCAATGACTTACAAGGCAGCTGTAGATCTTAGCC
ACTTTTTAAAAGAAAAGGGGGGACTGGAAGGGCTAATTCACTCCCAACGAAGACAAGATCTGCTTTTTGC
TTGTACTGGGTCTCTCTGGTTAGACCAGATCTGAGCCTGGGAGCTCTCTGGCTAACTAGGGAACCCACTG
CTTAAGCCTCAATAAAGCTTGCCTTGAGTGCTTCAAGTAGTGTGTGCCCGTCTGTTGTGTGACTCTGGTA
ACTAGAGATCCCTCAGACCCTTTTAGTCAGTGTGGAAAATCTCTAGCAGTAGTAGTTCATGTCATCTTAT
TATTCAGTATTTATAACTTGCAAAGAAATGAATATCAGAGAGTGAGAGGCCCGGGTTAATTAAGGAAAGG
GCTAGATCATTCTTGAAGACGAAAGGGCCTCGTGATACGCCTATTTTTATAGGTTAATGTCATGATAATA
ATGGTTTCTTAGACGTCAGGTGGCACTTTTCGGGGAAATGTGCGCGGAACCCCTATTTGTTTATTTTTCT
AAATACATTCAAATATGTATCCGCTCATGAGACAATAACCCTGATAAATGCTTCAATAATATTGAAAAAG
GAAGAGTATGAGTATTCAACATTTCCGTGTCGCCCTTATTCCCTTTTTTGCGGCATTTTGCCTTCCTGTT
TTTGCTCACCCAGAAACGCTGGTGAAAGTAAAAGATGCTGAAGATCAGTTGGGTGCACGAGTGGGTTACA
TCGAACTGGATCTCAACAGCGGTAAGATCCTTGAGAGTTTTCGCCCCGAAGAACGTTTTCCAATGATGAG
CACTTTTAAAGTTCTGCTATGTGGCGCGGTATTATCCCGTGTTGACGCCGGGCAAGAGCAACTCGGTCGC
CGCATACACTATTCTCAGAATGACTTGGTTGAGTACTCACCAGTCACAGAAAAGCATCTTACGGATGGCA
TGACAGTAAGAGAATTATGCAGTGCTGCCATAACCATGAGTGATAACACTGCGGCCAACTTACTTCTGAC
AACGATCGGAGGACCGAAGGAGCTAACCGCTTTTTTGCACAACATGGGGGATCATGTAACTCGCCTTGAT
CGTTGGGAACCGGAGCTGAATGAAGCCATACCAAACGACGAGCGTGACACCACGATGCCTGTAGCAATGG
CAACAACGTTGCGCAAACTATTAACTGGCGAACTACTTACTCTAGCTTCCCGGCAACAATTAATAGACTG
GATGGAGGCGGATAAAGTTGCAGGACCACTTCTGCGCTCGGCCCTTCCGGCTGGCTGGTTTATTGCTGAT
AAATCTGGAGCCGGTGAGCGTGGGTCTCGCGGTATCATTGCAGCACTGGGGCCAGATGGTAAGCCCTCCC
GTATCGTAGTTATCTACACGACGGGGAGTCAGGCAACTATGGATGAACGAAATAGACAGATCGCTGAGAT
AGGTGCCTCACTGATTAAGCATTGGTAACTGTCAGACCAAGTTTACTCATATATACTTTAGATTGATTTA
AAACTTCATTTTTAATTTAAAAGGATCTAGGTGAAGATCCTTTTTGATAATCTCATGACCAAAATCCCTT
AACGTGAGTTTTCGTTCCACTGAGCGTCAGACCCCGTAGAAAAGATCAAAGGATCTTCTTGAGATCCTTT
TTTTCTGCGCGTAATCTGCTGCTTGCAAACAAAAAAACCACCGCTACCAGCGGTGGTTTGTTTGCCGGAT
CAAGAGCTACCAACTCTTTTTCCGAAGGTAACTGGCTTCAGCAGAGCGCAGATACCAAATACTGTTCTTC
TAGTGTAGCCGTAGTTAGGCCACCACTTCAAGAACTCTGTAGCACCGCCTACATACCTCGCTCTGCTAAT
CCTGTTACCAGTGGCTGCTGCCAGTGGCGATAAGTCGTGTCTTACCGGGTTGGACTCAAGACGATAGTTA
CCGGATAAGGCGCAGCGGTCGGGCTGAACGGGGGGTTCGTGCACACAGCCCAGCTTGGAGCGAACGACCT
ACACCGAACTGAGATACCTACAGCGTGAGCTATGAGAAAGCGCCACGCTTCCCGAAGGGAGAAAGGCGGA
CAGGTATCCGGTAAGCGGCAGGGTCGGAACAGGAGAGCGCACGAGGGAGCTTCCAGGGGGAAACGCCTGG
TATCTTTATAGTCCTGTCGGGTTTCGCCACCTCTGACTTGAGCGTCGATTTTTGTGATGCTCGTCAGGGG
GGCGGAGCCTATGGAAAAACGCCAGCAACGCGGCCTTTTTACGGTTCCTGGCCTTTTGCTGGCCTTTTGC
TCACATGTTCTTTCCTGCGTTATCCCCTGATTCTGTGGATAACCGTATTACCGCCTTTGAGTGAGCTGAT
ACCGCTCGCCGCAGCCGAACGACCGAGCGCAGCGAGTCAGTGAGCGAGGAAGCGGAAGAGCGCCCAATAC
GCAAACCGCCTCTCCCCGCGCGTTGGCCGATTCATTAATGCAGCAAGCTCATGGCTGACTAATTTTTTTT
ATTTATGCAGAGGCCGAGGCCGCCTCGGCCTCTGAGCTATTCCAGAAGTAGTGAGGAGGCTTTTTTGGAG
GCCTAGGCTTTTGCAAAAAGCTCCCCGTGGCACGACAGGTTTCCCGACTGGAAAGCGGGCAGTGAGCGCA
ACGCAATTAATGTGAGTTAGCTCACTCATTAGGCACCCCAGGCTTTACACTTTATGCTTCCGGCTCGTAT
GTTGTGTGGAATTGTGAGCGGATAACAATTTCACACAGGAAACAGCTATGACATGATTACGAATTTCACA
AATAAAGCATTTTTTTCACTGCATTCTAGTTGTGGTTTGTCCAAACTCATCAATGTATCTTATCATGTCT
GGATCAACTGGATAACTCAAGCTAACCAAAATCATCCCAAACTTCCCACCCCATACCCTATTACCACTGC
CAATTACCTGTGGTTTCATTTACTCTAAACCTGTGATTCCTCTGAATTATTTTCATTTTAAAGAAATTGT
ATTTGTTAAATATGTACTACAAACTTAGTAGTTGGAAGGGCTAATTCACTCCCAAAGAAGACAAGATATC
CTTGATCTGTGGATCTACCACACACAAGGCTACTTCCCTGATTAGCAGAACTACACACCAGGGCCAGGGG
TCAGATATCCACTGACCTTTGGATGGTGCTACAAGCTAGTACCAGTTGAGCCAGATAAGGTAGAAGAGGC
CAATAAAGGAGAGAACACCAGCTTGTTACACCCTGTGAGCCTGCATGGGATGGATGACCCGGAGAGAGAA
GTGTTAGAGTGGAGGTTTGACAGCCGCCTAGCATTTCATCACGTGGCCCGAGAGCTGCATCCGGAGTACT
TCAAGAACTGCTGATATCGAGCTTGCTACAAGGGACTTTCCGCTGGGGACTTTCCAGGGAGGCGTGGCCT
GGGCGGGACTGGGGAGTGGCGAGCCCTCAGATCCTGCATATAAGCAGCTGCTTTTTGCCTGTACTGGGTC
TCTCTGGTTAGACCAGATCTGAGCCTGGGAGCTCTCTGGCTAACTAGGGAACCCACTGCTTAAGCCTCAA
TAAAGCTTGCCTTGAGTGCTTCAAGTAGTGTGTGCCCGTCTGTTGTGTGACTCTGGTAACTAGAGATCCC
TCAGACCCTTTTAGTCAGTGTGGAAAATCTCTAGCAGTGGCGCCCGAACAGGGACTTGAAAGCGAAAGGG
AAACCAGAGGAGCTCTCTCGACGCAGGACTCGGCTTGCTGAAGCGCGCACGGCAAGAGGCGAGGGGCGGC
GACTGGTGAGTACGCCAAAAATTTTGACTAGCGGAGGCTAGAAGGAGAGAGATGGGTGCGAGAGCGTCAG
TATTAAGCGGGGGAGAATTAGATCGCGATGGGAAAAAATTCGGTTAAGGCCAGGGGGAAAGAAAAAATAT
AAATTAAAACATATAGTATGGGCAAGCAGGGAGCTAGAACGATTCGCAGTTAATCCTGGCCTGTTAGAAA
CATCAGAAGGCTGTAGACAAATACTGGGACAGCTACAACCATCCCTTCAGACAGGATCAGAAGAACTTAG
ATCATTATATAATACAGTAGCAACCCTCTATTGTGTGCATCAAAGGATAGAGATAAAAGACACCAAGGAA
GCTTTAGACAAGATAGAGGAAGAGCAAAACAAAAGTAAGACCACCGCACAGCAAGCGGCCGGCCGCTGAT
CTTCAGACCTGGAGGAGGAGATATGAGGGACAATTGGAGAAGTGAATTATATAAATATAAAGTAGTAAAA
ATTGAACCATTAGGAGTAGCACCCACCAAGGCAAAGAGAAGAGTGGTGCAGAGAGAAAAAAGAGCAGTGG
GAATAGGAGCTTTGTTCCTTGGGTTCTTGGGAGCAGCAGGAAGCACTATGGGCGCAGCGTCAATGACGCT
GACGGTACAGGCCAGACAATTATTGTCTGGTATAGTGCAGCAGCAGAACAATTTGCTGAGGGCTATTGAG
GCGCAACAGCATCTGTTGCAACTCACAGTCTGGGGCATCAAGCAGCTCCAGGCAAGAATCCTGGCTGTGG
AAAGATACCTAAAGGATCAACAGCTCCTGGGGATTTGGGGTTGCTCTGGAAAACTCATTTGCACCACTGC
TGTGCCTTGGAATGCTAGTTGGAGTAATAAATCTCTGGAACAGATTTGGAATCACACGACCTGGATGGAG
TGGGACAGAGAAATTAACAATTACACAAGCTTAATACACTCCTTAATTGAAGAATCGCAAAACCAGCAAG
AAAAGAATGAACAAGAATTATTGGAATTAGATAAATGGGCAAGTTTGTGGAATTGGTTTAACATAACAAA
TTGGCTGTGGTATATAAAATTATTCATAATGATAGTAGGAGGCTTGGTAGGTTTAAGAATAGTTTTTGCT
GTACTTTCTATAGTGAATAGAGTTAGGCAGGGATATTCACCATTATCGTTTCAGACCCACCTCCCAACCC
CGAGGGGACCCGACAGGCCCGAAGGAATAGAAGAAGAAGGTGGAGAGAGAG
