>Addgene plasmid #116294 | pHAGE-EGFR-R252C | depositor partial sequence | sequence record 219168 | insert
ATGCGACCCTCCGGGACGGCCGGGGCAGCGCTCCTGGCGCTGCTGGCTGCGCTCTGCCCGGCGAGTCGGG
CTCTGGAGGAAAAGAAAGTTTGCCAAGGCACGAGTAACAAGCTCACGCAGTTGGGCACTTTTGAAGATCA
TTTTCTCAGCCTCCAGAGGATGTTCAATAACTGTGAGGTGGTCCTTGGGAATTTGGAAATTACCTATGTG
CAGAGGAATTATGATCTTTCCTTCTTAAAGACCATCCAGGAGGTGGCTGGTTATGTCCTCATTGCCCTCA
ACACAGTGGAGCGAATTCCTTTGGAAAACCTGCAGATCATCAGAGGAAATATGTACTACGAAAATTCCTA
TGCCTTAGCAGTCTTATCTAACTATGATGCAAATAAAACCGGACTGAAGGAGCTGCCCATGAGAAATTTA
CAGGAAATCCTGCATGGCGCCGTGCGGTTCAGCAACAACCCTGCCCTGTGCAACGTGGAGAGCATCCAGT
GGCGGGACATAGTCAGCAGTGACTTTCTCAGCAACATGTCGATGGACTTCCAGAACCACCTGGGCAGCTG
CCAAAAGTGTGATCCAAGCTGTCCCAATGGGAGCTGCTGGGGTGCAGGAGAGGAGAACTGCCAGAAACTG
ACCAAAATCATCTGTGCCCAGCAGTGCTCCGGGCGCTGCCGTGGCAAGTCCCCCAGTGACTGCTGCCACA
ACCAGTGTGCTGCAGGCTGCACAGGCCCCCGGGAGAGCGACTGCCTGGTCTGCTGCAAATTCCGAGACGA
AGCCACGTGCAAGGACACCTGCCCCCCACTCATGCTCTACAACCCCACCACGTACCAGATGGATGTGAAC
CCCGAGGGCAAATACAGCTTTGGTGCCACCTGCGTGAAGAAGTGTCCCCGTAATTATGTGGTGACAGATC
ACGGCTCGTGCGTCCGAGCCTGTGGGGCCGACAGCTATGAGATGGAGGAAGACGGCGTCCGCAAGTGTAA
GAAGTGCGAAGGGCCTTGCCGCAAAGTGTGTAACGGAATAGGTATTGGTGAATTTAAAGACTCACTCTCC
ATAAATGCTACGAATATTAAACACTTCAAAAACTGCACCTCCATCAGTGGCGATCTCCACATCCTGCCGG
TGGCATTTAGGGGTGACTCCTTCACACATACTCCTCCTCTGGATCCACAGGAACTGGATATTCTGAAAAC
CGTAAAGGAAATCACAGGGTTTTTGCTGATTCAGGCTTGGCCTGAAAACAGGACGGACCTCCATGCCTTT
GAGAACCTAGAAATCATACGCGGCAGGACCAAGCAACATGGTCAGTTTTCTCTTGCAGTCGTCAGCCTGA
ACATAACATCCTTGGGATTACGCTCCCTCAAGGAGATAAGTGATGGAGATGTGATAATTTCAGGAAACAA
AAATTTGTGCTATGCAAATACAATAAACTGGAAAAAACTGTTTGGGACCTCCGGTCAGAAAACCAAAATT
ATAAGCAACAGAGGTGAAAACAGCTGCAAGGCCACAGGCCAGGTCTGCCATGCCTTGTGCTCCCCCGAGG
GCTGCTGGGGCCCGGAGCCCAGGGACTGCGTCTCTTGCCGGAATGTCAGCCGAGGCAGGGAATGCGTGGA
CAAGTGCAACCTTCTGGAGGGTGAGCCAAGGGAGTTTGTGGAGAACTCTGAGTGCATACAGTGCCACCCA
GAGTGCCTGCCTCAGGCCATGAACATCACCTGCACAGGACGGGGACCAGACAACTGTATCCAGTGTGCCC
ACTACATTGACGGCCCCCACTGCGTCAAGACCTGCCCGGCAGGAGTCATGGGAGAAAACAACACCCTGGT
CTGGAAGTACGCAGACGCCGGCCATGTGTGCCACCTGTGCCATCCAAACTGCACCTACGGATGCACTGGG
CCAGGTCTTGAAGGCTGTCCAACGAATGGGCCTAAGATCCCGTCCATCGCCACTGGGATGGTGGGGGCCC
TCCTCTTGCTGCTGGTGGTGGCCCTGGGGATCGGCCTCTTCATGCGAAGGCGCCACATCGTTCGGAAGCG
CACGCTGCGGAGGCTGCTGCAGGAGAGGGAGCTTGTGGAGCCTCTTACACCCAGT
[981 nt withheld, positions 2086-3066]
TTCTTCAGCAGCCCCTCCACGTCACGGACTCCCCTCCTGAGCTCTCTGAGTGCAACCAGCAACAATTCCA
CCGTGGCTTGCATTGATAGAAATGGGCTGCAAAGCTGTCCCATCAAGGAAGACAGCTTCTTGCAGCGATA
CAGCTCAGACCCCACAGGCGCCTTGACTGAGGACAGCATAGACGACACCTTCCTCCCAGTGCCTGAATAC
ATAAACCAGTCCGTTCCCAAAAGGCCCGCTGGCTCTGTGCAGAATCCTGTCTATCACAATCAGCCTCTGA
ACCCCGCGCCCAGCAGAGACCCACACTACCAGGACCCCCACAGCACTGCAGTGGGCAACCCCGAGTATCT
CAACACTGTCCAGCCCACCTGTGTCAACAGCACATTCGACAGCCCTGCCCACTGGGCCCAGAAAGGCAGC
CACCAAATTAGCCTGGACAACCCTGACTACCAGCAGGACTTCTTTCCCAAGGAAGCCAAGCCAAATGGCA
TCTTTAAGGGCTCCACAGCTGAAAATGCAGAATACCTAAGGGTCGCGCCACAAAGCAGTGAATTTATTGG
AGCATGA
